>Addgene plasmid #163277 | F9UTP6 | addgene full sequence | sequence record 354296 | Addgene NGS Result
TAATACGACTCACTATAGGGGAATTGTGAGCGGATAACAATTCCCCTCTAGAAATAATTTTGTTTAACTT
TAAGAAGGAGATATACATATGACTGTCTTCCGTGCGTTTTCGAACCAAGAGGTGTTAGATTATCTGGCGA
CCCAAGTCACCGACGGTCAGGTGTTTACCGACGAGGAAACACTGAAGAAGTACTCTTTCTCCCCACGCCT
TACCGACGACGACAGCGGCCTGGCGTTGGCATACGTGGAAGCGCATACCACAAAGGACATCCAAGGAACG
TTAAAGACCGCCCGCAAGTACCACATCGCTGTCATTCCCCAGGACCAGACCACCAGTACCGTCATTGGCG
CAGATGGCCTGACGGACTCTCTCATTCTGAGCACCGCTAAAATGAATCGCATCATCGAGATTTCAAAGGC
AGACAGTATTGCCGTTGTTGAGCCCGGTGTCGTCAATGGCGATCTTGACAAAGAGGCCCGTAAACAAGGC
ATGTTTTACGCGCCCGACCCGGGCTCGAAGCCGATCTCCGGTATCGGCGGTAATGTGGCAACTAATGCAG
GCGGCATGAGTACCGTGAAGTATGGCGCTACCAAAGACAACGTGTTGGGCGTGAAGGTGGTGCTGGCAGA
TGGTCGCGAAGTGAAACTGGGCGGTCGTACTCTGAAGCAGGCCTTCGGTTATGATTTGACCCAATTGATG
ATTGGATCCGAGGGTACCCTCGGTATCATCACCGAGGTTATCGTGAAATTGCTGCCGATCCCTCTGGGTA
CCCCTGTCATGGGTGTTGCATTCTTTGATAACATGACCGCACTCGCGAAGGCAGTTACTGCCATCCGTAT
TAGCGGCGTTTATCCAACAATGCTGGAAGCTCTGGACGGTAACACAGTGGCCGCTTTGGACCGCTACGAG
AAAACTCACTACGCTAAGAATAGCGCGGCGATGCTCATCTTTAAGCTGGACAACGGCGGGCAGGACAGCA
TGGCGGTGGTTAAGAAGATTCTTGCAGAGCAGCAAGCAAACGACGTGAAGATTACGACGGAGCCGAAAGA
GCAAGCAGCGCTTGAGCAATTGCGCCGTGATATGCTGCCGGCTGTGTTCGCCGGTCAAAATCATATTATG
GAAGACATGGCCGTGCCCCTGTCGCAGTTAGCGCCCTTGATGGACTATATCCAAGAGTTATCGAAACGCC
TTGATGTGGAAATTTACACCGCCGGCCACGCCGGAGATGGGAACGTTCATCCGACTCTTGTATGGCCGAC
CAGTGTGACTGAAGTACCGGAAAAGATTATCATCGCCCTGCAAGAAATGTTTAAGAAAACTCTGGCCCTG
GGCGGGACTATCTCTGGGGAGCACGCCGTTGGCATGTTGAAGAACCAGTGGAATAATGCCGAGCTTGGCG
AGGATGTCGATATGCTGCAGCACCAAATCAAAGCCCTGTTCGATCCAATGAATATCCTGAACCCGAAACG
CAAGATCAATGCGGCCGCACTCGAGCATCATCACCATCACCACCACCACCACCACTGAGATCCGGCTGCT
AACAAAGCCCGAAAGGAAGCTGAGTTGGCTGCTGCCACCGCTGAGCAATAACTAGCATAACCCCTTGGGG
CCTCTAAACGGGTCTTGAGGGGTTTTTTGCTGAAAGGAGGAACTATATCCGGATTGGCGAATGGG
[124 nt withheld, positions 1676-1799]
C
[91 nt withheld, positions 1801-1891]
A
[49 nt withheld, positions 1893-1941]
CCTTTGACGTTGGAGTCCACGTTCTTT
[37 nt withheld, positions 1969-2005]
ACCCTATCTCGGTCTATTCTTTTGATTTATAAGGGATTTTGCCGATTTCGGCCTATTGGTTAAAAAATGA
GCTGATTTAACAAAAATTTAACGCGAATTTTAACAAAATATTAACGCTTACAATTTAGGTGGCACTTTTC
GGGGAAATGTGCGCGGAACCCCTATTTGTTTATTTTTCTAAATACATTCAAATATGTATCCGCTCATGAG
ACAATAACCCTGATAAATGCTTCAATAATATTGAAAAAGGAAGAGTATGAGTATTCAACATTTCCGTGTC
GCCCTTATTCCCTTTTTTGCGGCATTTTGCCTTCCTGTTTTTGCTCACCCAGAAACGCTGGTGAAAGTAA
AAGATGCTGAAGATCAGTTGGGTGCACGAGTGGGTTACATCGAACTGGATCTCAACAGCGGTAAGATCCT
TGAGAGTTTTCGCCCCGAAGAACGTTTTCCAATGATGAGCACTTTTAAAGTTCTGCTATGTGGCGCGGTA
TTATCCCGTATTGACGCCGGGCAAGAGCAACTCGGTCGCCGCATACACTATTCTCAGAATGACTTGGTTG
AGTACTCACCAGTCACAGAAAAGCATCTTACGGATGGCATGACAGTAAGAGAATTATGCAGTGCTGCCAT
AACCATGAGTGATAACACTGCGGCCAACTTACTTCTGACAACGATCGGAGGACCGAAGGAGCTAACCGCT
TTTTTGCACAACATGGGGGATCATGTAACTCGCCTTGATCGTTGGGAACCGGAGCTGAATGAAGCCATAC
CAAACGACGAGCGTGACACCACGATGCCTGCAGCAATGGCAACAACGTTGCGCAAACTATTAACTGGCGA
ACTACTTACTCTAGCTTCCCGGCAACAATTAATAGACTGGATGGAGGCGGATAAAGTTGCAGGACCACTT
CTGCGCTCGGCCCTTCCGGCTGGCTGGTTTATTGCTGATAAATCTGGAGCCGGTGAGCGTGGGTCTCGCG
GTATCATTGCAGCACTGGGGCCAGATGGTAAGCCCTCCCGTATCGTAGTTATCTACACGACGGGGAGTCA
GGCAACTATGGATGAACGAAATAGACAGATCGCTGAGATAGGTGCCTCACTGATTAAGCATTGGTAACTG
TCAGACCAAGTTTACTCATATATACTTTAGATTGATTTAAAACTTCATTTTTAATTTAAAAGGATCTAGG
TGAAGATCCTTTTTGATAATCTCATGACCAAAATCCCTTAACGTGAGTTTTCGTTCCACTGAGCGTCAGA
CCCCGTAGAAAAGATCAAAGGATCTTCTTGAGATCCTTTTTTTCTGCGCGTAATCTGCTGCTTGCAAACA
AAAAAACCACCGCTACCAGCGGTGGTTTGTTTGCCGGATCAAGAGCTACCAACTCTTTTTCCGAAGGTAA
CTGGCTTCAGCAGAGCGCAGATACCAAATACTGTCCTTCTAGTGTAGCCGTAGTTAGGCCACCACTTCAA
GAACTCTGTAGCACCGCCTACATACCTCGCTCTGCTAATCCTGTTACCAGTGGCTGCTGCCAGTGGCGAT
AAGTCGTGTCTTACCGGGTTGGACTCAAGACGATAGTTACCGGATAAGGCGCAGCGGTCGGGCTGAACGG
GGGGTTCGTGCACACAGCCCAGCTTGGAGCGAACGACCTACACCGAACTGAGATACCTACAGCGTGAGCT
ATGAGAAAGCGCCACGCTTCCCGAAGGGAGAAAGGCGGACAGGTATCCGGTAAGCGGCAGGGTCGGAACA
GGAGAGCGCACGAGGGAGCTTCCAGGGGGAAACGCCTGGTATCTTTATAGTCCTGTCGGGTTTCGCCACC
TCTGACTTGAGCGTCGATTTTTGTGATGCTCGTCAGGGGGGCGGAGCCTATGGAAAAACGCCAGCAACGC
GGCCTTTTTACGGTTCCTGGCCTTTTGCTGGCCTTTTGCTCACATGTTCTTTCCTGCGTTATCCCCTGAT
TCTGTGGATAACCGTATTACCGCCTTTGAGTGAGCTGATACCGCTCGCCGCAGCCGAACGACCGAGCGCA
GCGAGTCAGTGAGCGAGGAAGCGGAAGAGCGCCTGATGCGGTATTTTCTCCTTACGCATCTGTGCGGTAT
TTCACACCGCAATGGTGCACTCTCAGTACAATCTGCTCTGATGCCGCATAGTTAAGCCAGTATACACTCC
GCTATCGCTACGTGACTGGGTCATGGCTGCGCCCCGACACCCGCCAACACCCGCTGACGCGCCCTGACGG
GCTTGTCTGCTCCCGGCATCCGCTTACAGACAAGCTGTGACCGTCTCCGGGAGCTGCATGTGTCAGAGGT
TTTCACCGTCATCACCGAAACGCGCGAGGCAGCTGCGGTAAAGCTCATCAGCGTGGTCGTGAAGCGATTC
ACAGATGTCTGCCTGTTCATCCGCGTCCAGCTCGTTGAGTTTCTCCAGAAGCGTTAATGTCTGGCTTCTG
ATAAAGCGGGCCATGTTAAGGGCGGTTTTTTCCTGTTTGGTCACTGATGCCTCCGTGTAAGGGGGATTTC
TGTTCATGGGGGTAATGATACCGATGAAACGAGAGAGGATGCTCACGATACGGGTTACTGATGATGAACA
TGCCCGGTTACTGGAACGTTGTGAGGGTAAACAACTGGCGGTATGGATGCGGCGGGACCAGAGAAAAATC
ACTCAGGGTCAATGCCAGCGCTTCGTTAATACAGATGTAGGTGTTCCACAGGGTAGCCAGCAGCATCCTG
CGATGCAGATCCGGAACATAATGGTGCAGGGCGCTGACTTCCGCGTTTCCAGACTTTACGAAACACGGAA
ACCGAAGACCATTCATGTTGTTGCTCAGGTCGCAGACGTTTTGCAGCAGCAGTCGCTTCACGTTCGCTCG
CGTATCGGTGATTCATTCTGCTAACCAGTAAGGCAACCCCGCCAGCCTAGCCGGGTCCTCAACGACAGGA
GCACGATCATGCGCACCCGTGGGGCCGCCATGCCGGCGATAATGGCCTGCTTCTCGCCGAAACGTTTGGT
GGCGGGACCAGTGACGAAGGCTTGAGCGAGGGCGTGCAAGATTCCGAATACCGCAAGCGACAGGCCGATC
ATCGTCGCGCTCCAGCGAAAGCGGTCCTCGCCGAAAATGACCCAGAGCGCTGCCGGCACCTGTCCTACGA
GTTGCATGATAAAGAAGACAGTCATAAGTGCGGCGACGATAGTCATGCCCCGCGCCCACCGGAAGGAGCT
GACTGGGTTGAAGGCTCTCAAGGGCATCGGTCGAGATCCCGGTGCCTAATGAGTGAGCTAACTTACATTA
ATTGCGTTGCGCTCACTGCCCGCTTTCCAGTCGGGAAACCTGTCGTGCCAGCTGCATTAATGAATCGGCC
AACGCGCGGGGAGAGGCGGTTTGCGTATTGGGCGCCAGGGTGGTTTTTCTTTTCACCAGTGAGACGGGCA
ACAGCTGATTGCCCTTCACCGCCTGGCCCTGAGAGAGTTGCAGCAAGCGGTCCACGCTGGTTTGCCCCAG
CAGGCGAAAATCCTGTTTGATGGTGGTTAACGGCGGGATATAACATGAGCTGTCTTCGGTATCGTCGTAT
CCCACTACCGAGATATCCGCACCAACGCGCAGCCCGGACTCGGTAATGGCGCGCATTGCGCCCAGCGCCA
TCTGATCGTTGGCAACCAGCATCGCAGTGGGAACGATGCCCTCATTCAGCATTTGCATGGTTTGTTGAAA
ACCGGACATGGCACTCCAGTCGCCTTCCCGTTCCGCTATCGGCTGAATTTGATTGCGAGTGAGATATTTA
TGCCAGCCAGCCAGACGCAGACGCGCCGAGACAGAACTTAATGGGCCCGCTAACAGCGCGATTTGCTGGT
GACCCAATGCGACCAGATGCTCCACGCCCAGTCGCGTACCGTCTTCATGGGAGAAAATAATACTGTTGAT
GGGTGTCTGGTCAGAGACATCAAGAAATAACGCCGGAACATTAGTGCAGGCAGCTTCCACAGCAATGGCA
TCCTGGTCATCCAGCGGATAGTTAATGATCAGCCCACTGACGCGTTGCGCGAGAAGATTGTGCACCGCCG
CTTTACAGGCTTCGACGCCGCTTCGTTCTACCATCGACACCACCACGCTGGCACCCAGTTGATCGGCGCG
AGATTTAATCGCCGCGACAATTTGCGACGGCGCGTGCAGGGCCAGACTGGAGGTGGCAACGCCAATCAGC
AACGACTGTTTGCCCGCCAGTTGTTGTGCCACGCGGTTGGGAATGTAATTCAGCTCCGCCATCGCCGCTT
CCACTTTTTCCCGCGTTTTCGCAGAAACGTGGCTGGCCTGGTTCACCACGCGGGAAACGGTCTGATAAGA
GACACCGGCATACTCTGCGACATCGTATAACGTTACTGGTTTCACATTCACCACCCTGAATTGACTCTCT
TCCGGGCGCTATCATGCCATACCGCGAAAGGTTTTGCGCCATTCGATGGTGTCCGGGATCTCGACGCTCT
CCCTTATGCGACTCCTGCATTAGGAAGCAGCCCAGTAGTAGGTTGAGGCCGTTGAGCACCGCCGCCGCAA
GGAATGGTGCATGCAAGGAGATGGCGCCCAACAGTCCCCCGGCCACGGGGCCTGCCACCATACCCACGCC
GAAACAAGCGCTCATGAGCCCGAAGTGGCGAGCCCGATCTTCCCCATCGGTGATGTCGGCGATATAGGCG
CCAGCAACCGCACCTGTGGCGCCGGTGATGCCGGCCACGATGCGTCCGGCGTAGAGGATCGAGATCTCGA
TCCCGCGAAAT
Features (pLannotate 1.2.2; 18 found; start..end, strand, type, name):
      1..19      +  promoter       T7 promoter: promoter for bacteriophage T7 RNA polymerase
     20..44      +  protein_bind   lac operator: The lac repressor binds to the lac operator to inhibit transcription in E. coli. This inhibition can be relieved by adding lactose or isopropyl-β-D-thiogalactopyranoside (IPTG). lac repressor encoded by lacI
     59..81      +  RBS            RBS: efficient ribosome binding site from bacteriophage T7 gene 10 (Olins and Rangwala, 1989)
   1502..1525    +  CDS            9xHis (fragment): 9xHis affinity tag
   1535..1584    +  CDS            SET1 (fragment): solubility-enhancement tag derived from T7 phage gene 10B
   1592..1639    +  terminator     T7 terminator: transcription terminator for bacteriophage T7 RNA polymerase
   1676..2104    +  rep_origin     f1 ori (sequence partly withheld): f1 bacteriophage origin of replication; arrow indicates direction of (+) strand synthesis
   2157..2261    +  promoter       AmpR promoter: bla
   2262..3122    +  CDS            AmpR: β-lactamase; bla; confers resistance to ampicillin, carbenicillin, and related antibiotics
   3293..3881    +  rep_origin     ori: high-copy-number ColE1/pMB1/pBR322/pUC origin of replication
   4067..4206    -  misc_feature   bom: basis of mobility region from pBR322
   4308..4499    -  CDS            rop: Rop protein, which maintains plasmids at low copy number; rop
   4516..4896    +  CDS            YPB1_ECOLX: Protein predicted: Swiss-Prot protein existence level 4. From Escherichia coli.
   4968..5259    -  CDS            TcR (fragment): tetracycline efflux protein; tet; confers resistance to tetracycline
   5274..5295    -  protein_bind   CAP binding site: CAP binding activates transcription in the presence of cAMP. E. coli catabolite activator protein
   5308..6390    -  CDS            lacI: lac repressor; lacI; The lac repressor binds to the lac operator to inhibit transcription in E. coli. This inhibition can be relieved by adding lactose or isopropyl-β-D-thiogalactopyranoside (IPTG).
   6391..6468    -  promoter       lacI promoter: lacI
   6476..6755    -  CDS            TcR (fragment): tetracycline efflux protein; tet; confers resistance to tetracycline
