[The description below was written by a language model from this plasmid's Addgene catalogue record and pLannotate feature annotations shown in this document.]
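Description:
F9UTP6 is a bacterial expression plasmid built on the pET21a(+) backbone for inducible production of a Lactobacillus plantarum protein annotated as a flavoprotein oxidoreductase; the construct name is simply the UniProt identifier of that protein. The plasmid is about 6.8 kb. It replicates in E. coli from a pBR322/ColE1-type origin accompanied by the bom and rop elements, and is selected with ampicillin through the β-lactamase (AmpR) gene. An f1 origin is also present, along with nonfunctional tetracycline-resistance fragments that are remnants of the pBR322 lineage. The catalogue lists the plasmid as high copy, although the annotated rop gene normally acts to restrain copy number.

Expression follows the standard pET arrangement. A T7 promoter is immediately followed by a lac operator and the strong T7 gene 10 ribosome binding site, and transcription ends at the T7 terminator. The plasmid-borne lacI gene supplies repressor that keeps the promoter off until IPTG or lactose is added, so expression requires a host that provides T7 RNA polymerase. The insert itself is not annotated in the feature table, but it evidently occupies the unannotated stretch between the RBS and the C-terminal polyhistidine tag. The catalogue describes that tag as 10xHis, while the annotation software matched it as a 9xHis fragment. The catalogue also lists an N-terminal T7 tag from the backbone, which the feature table does not detect.

The His tag allows affinity purification of the recombinant protein. The associated study experimentally tested enzyme functional annotations in the EC 1.1.3.15 class, which suggests the construct was used to produce the protein for activity characterisation.
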