Addgene plasmid #163277: F9UTP6
Purpose: Inducible expression of UniProt identifier F9UTP6
Depositing lab: Martin Engqvist. Depositing organization: Chalmers University of Technology. Publication: Experimental and computational investigation of enzyme functional annotations uncovers misannotation in the EC 1.1.3.15 enzyme class. Rembeza E, Engqvist MKM. PLoS Comput Biol. 2021 Sep 23;17(9):e1009446. doi: 10.1371/journal.pcbi.1009446. eCollection 2021 Sep. PubMed 34555022.
Backbone
  Vector backbone: pET21a(+)
  Vector type: Bacterial Expression
Growth in bacteria
  Bacterial resistance: Ampicillin, 100 μg/mL
  Growth temperature: 37°C
  Growth strain: DH5alpha
  Copy number: High Copy
Gene/Insert
  Gene/Insert name: F9UTP6 (alt name: flavoprotein oxidoreductase)
  Species: Lactobacillus plantarum
  Promoter: T7
  Tag / fusion protein: T7 (N terminal on backbone); 10xHis (C terminal on backbone)
  Cloning method: Unknown
  Sequencing primers: 5′ T7; 3′ T7-term
Terms and licenses: Academic/Nonprofit Terms; Industry Terms: Not Available to Industry
Depositor comments: Insert name is a UniProt identifier
How to cite: F9UTP6 was a gift from Martin Engqvist (Addgene plasmid # 163277 ; http://n2t.net/addgene:163277 ; RRID:Addgene_163277)
