>Addgene plasmid #163277 | F9UTP6 | depositor partial sequence | sequence record 316428 | insert gene sequence
ATGACTGTCTTCCGTGCGTTTTCGAACCAAGAGGTGTTAGATTATCTGGCGACCCAAGTCACCGACGGTC
AGGTGTTTACCGACGAGGAAACACTGAAGAAGTACTCTTTCTCCCCACGCCTTACCGACGACGACAGCGG
CCTGGCGTTGGCATACGTGGAAGCGCATACCACAAAGGACATCCAAGGAACGTTAAAGACCGCCCGCAAG
TACCACATCGCTGTCATTCCCCAGGACCAGACCACCAGTACCGTCATTGGCGCAGATGGCCTGACGGACT
CTCTCATTCTGAGCACCGCTAAAATGAATCGCATCATCGAGATTTCAAAGGCAGACAGTATTGCCGTTGT
TGAGCCCGGTGTCGTCAATGGCGATCTTGACAAAGAGGCCCGTAAACAAGGCATGTTTTACGCGCCCGAC
CCGGGCTCGAAGCCGATCTCCGGTATCGGCGGTAATGTGGCAACTAATGCAGGCGGCATGAGTACCGTGA
AGTATGGCGCTACCAAAGACAACGTGTTGGGCGTGAAGGTGGTGCTGGCAGATGGTCGCGAAGTGAAACT
GGGCGGTCGTACTCTGAAGCAGGCCTTCGGTTATGATTTGACCCAATTGATGATTGGATCCGAGGGTACC
CTCGGTATCATCACCGAGGTTATCGTGAAATTGCTGCCGATCCCTCTGGGTACCCCTGTCATGGGTGTTG
CATTCTTTGATAACATGACCGCACTCGCGAAGGCAGTTACTGCCATCCGTATTAGCGGCGTTTATCCAAC
AATGCTGGAAGCTCTGGACGGTAACACAGTGGCCGCTTTGGACCGCTACGAGAAAACTCACTACGCTAAG
AATAGCGCGGCGATGCTCATCTTTAAGCTGGACAACGGCGGGCAGGACAGCATGGCGGTGGTTAAGAAGA
TTCTTGCAGAGCAGCAAGCAAACGACGTGAAGATTACGACGGAGCCGAAAGAGCAAGCAGCGCTTGAGCA
ATTGCGCCGTGATATGCTGCCGGCTGTGTTCGCCGGTCAAAATCATATTATGGAAGACATGGCCGTGCCC
CTGTCGCAGTTAGCGCCCTTGATGGACTATATCCAAGAGTTATCGAAACGCCTTGATGTGGAAATTTACA
CCGCCGGCCACGCCGGAGATGGGAACGTTCATCCGACTCTTGTATGGCCGACCAGTGTGACTGAAGTACC
GGAAAAGATTATCATCGCCCTGCAAGAAATGTTTAAGAAAACTCTGGCCCTGGGCGGGACTATCTCTGGG
GAGCACGCCGTTGGCATGTTGAAGAACCAGTGGAATAATGCCGAGCTTGGCGAGGATGTCGATATGCTGC
AGCACCAAATCAAAGCCCTGTTCGATCCAATGAATATCCTGAACCCGAAACGCAAGATCAATGCGGCCGC
ACTCGAGCATCATCACCAT
